Addgene plasmid #70996: pFOSGE_COF3H08
Purpose: Gateway entry clone
Depositing lab: Alexander Stark. Depositing organization: Research Institute of Molecular Pathology (IMP). Publication: Transcriptional regulators form diverse groups with context-dependent regulatory functions. Stampfel G, Kazmar T, Frank O, Wienerroither S, Reiter F, Stark A. Nature. 2015 Nov 9. doi: 10.1038/nature15545. PubMed 26550828.
Backbone
  Vector backbone: pDONR221
  Backbone manufacturer: Invitrogen
  Backbone size w/o insert (bp): 4762
  Vector type: Gateway entry vector
Growth in bacteria
  Bacterial resistance: Kanamycin, 50 μg/mL
  Growth temperature: 37°C
  Growth strain: DH5alpha
  Copy number: High Copy
Gene/Insert
  Gene/Insert name: Nap1 (alt names: FBgn0015268; CG5330, FBtr0072219)
  Species: D. melanogaster (fly)
  Insert size (bp): 1110
  Entrez Gene: Nap1 (a.k.a. Dmel_CG5330, CG5330, Dmel\CG5330, NAP-1, NAP1, Nap-1, dNAP-1, dNAP1, dNap, dNap1, nap1, p56/dCAF-4)
  Cloning method: Gateway Cloning
  Sequencing primers: 5′ M13-F20; 3′ M13R
Terms and licenses: Academic/Nonprofit Terms; Industry Terms: Not Available to Industry
How to cite: pFOSGE_COF3H08 was a gift from Alexander Stark (Addgene plasmid # 70996 ; http://n2t.net/addgene:70996 ; RRID:Addgene_70996)
