[The description below was written by a language model from this plasmid's Addgene catalogue record.]
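Description:
pFOSGE_COF3H08 is a Gateway entry clone built on the commercial pDONR221 donor backbone and carrying the coding sequence of the Drosophila melanogaster gene Nap1 (CG5330, nucleosome assembly protein 1) as an insert of about 1.1 kb. The insert corresponds to the annotated transcript FBtr0072219 and was introduced by Gateway recombination, so in the finished entry clone the open reading frame is expected to sit between attL recombination sites in place of the donor vector's counter-selectable cassette. The plasmid is maintained in standard E. coli cloning strains such as DH5alpha as a high-copy replicon and is selected with kanamycin. M13 forward and reverse primer sites flanking the recombination region are used to verify the insert by sequencing.

As an entry vector, the construct has no promoter or other expression elements driving Nap1, and the record lists no tags or fusion partners; it also does not state whether the insert retains its native stop codon. Its role is to serve as a shuttle: an LR recombination reaction transfers the Nap1 open reading frame into any compatible destination vector, which then supplies the promoter, tags or fusion domains needed for a given experiment. The clone belongs to a collection of fly open reading frames assembled for a systematic study of transcriptional regulators and cofactors and their context-dependent regulatory activities. No feature table accompanies the record, so details of the backbone elements here are inferred from the general design of pDONR221-derived entry clones rather than from an annotated sequence.
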