>Addgene plasmid #70996 | pFOSGE_COF3H08 | depositor partial sequence | sequence record 126938 | insert
ATGGACGCCCCAGCCGAAGGACACGTTGACCCCGAGTCCTGCAACGAAATCGAGGACGAGAAGTCCGGCT
CGGACTGCCAGTCGATGCCCGCCTACATGAACTCGGTCATGCGGCGACAGTATCTGCAGCAAATGGTCAA
GATGCTGCCGGCTCCAGTGCAGAATCGGATTGTGTTCCTGAAAAACCTACAGCTGCAGCACCTGAATATC
GAGGCCCAGTTCTTTGAGGACGTCTACAAGCTGGAGCAGAAGTACCAGGTGCAGTACCAGCCGTTGTTCG
ATAAGCGCAGGGAGATCATCGAGGGCAAGGTGGACCCCGCCGAGGAGAAGCCCCAGTGGAAGGAACCGGA
GTCGTCGACCGACAACGAGGCCGATGCCGAGCACTTCCGCGAGGCCCTGAGCAGTTTGAAAAGTATTCCC
AAGGATGCCAAGGGCATTCCCGGCTTCTGGCTGACGGTGTTCCGCAACACGGCCATAATGTCTGAGATGG
TGCAGCCGCACGACGAGCCCGCCATCCGCAAGCTAATCGATATTTCCATCAAGTACGACAACGGGCATTC
GTACACCTTGGAGTTCCACTTCGACAAGAACGAGTACTTCTCCAACTCGGTTCTCACAAAGCAGTACGTT
TTGAAGTCCACCGTGGATCCCAACGATCCGTTCGCATTTGAAGGCCCAGAGATCTACAAGTGCACGGGGT
GCACCATTAACTGGGAGAAGAAGATGAACCTTACTGTGAAGACCATCCGCAAGAAGCAGAAGCACAAGGA
GCGCGGTGCAGTGCGCACCATTGTGAAGCAGGTTCCGACGGATTCCTTCTTCAATTTCTTCAGCCCACCA
GAGGTCCCGAGCGACCAGGAGGAAGTCGACGACGACTCCCAGCAGATCCTGGCCACCGACTTCGAAATTG
GTCACTTCTTGCGCGCCAGAATTATTCCAAAAGCAGTGCTTTACTACACTGGCGACATCGTCGACGATGA
GGACGATGAGGACGAAGAGGAGTATGACGAGAACGAGGAGGATGAGTACGACGACGACGATGCACCGCCA
CCAAAGGGCCCCAAATCAGCCGGTATCAAGAAGCAGTCGCCCAACGACTGCCCGAATCAG
