>Addgene plasmid #70996 | pFOSGE_COF3H08 | addgene partial sequence | sequence record 131564 | M13-F20 5'-TGTAAAACGACGGCCAGT-3'
TTCGTTGCAACAAATTGATGAGCAATGCTTTTTTATAATGCCAACTTTGTACAAAAAAGCAGGCTTCATG
GACGCCCCAGCCGAAGGACACGTTGACCCCGAGTCCTGCAACGAAATCGAGGACGAGAAGTCCGGCTCGG
ACTGCCAGTCGATGCCCGCCTACATGAACTCGGTCATGCGGCGACAGTATCTGCAGCAAATGGTCAAGAT
GCTGCCGGCTCCAGTGCAGAATCGGATTGTGTTCCTGAAAAACCTACAGCTGCAGCACCTGAATATCGAG
GCCCAGTTCTTTGAGGACGTCTACAAGCTGGAGCAGAAGTACCAGGTGCAGTACCAGCCGTTGTTCGATA
AGCGCAGGGAGATCATCGAGGGCAAGGTGGACCCCGCCGAGGAGAAGCCCCAGTGGAAGGAACCGGAGTC
GTCGACCGACAACGAGGCCGATGCCGAGCACTTCCGCGAGGCCCTGAGCAGTTTGAAAAGTATTCCCAAG
GATGCCAAGGGCATTCCCGGCTTCTGGCTGACGGTGTTCCGCAACACGGCCATAATGTCTGAGATGGTGC
AGCCGCACGACGAGCCCGCCATCCGCAAGCTAATCGATATTTCCATCAAGTACGACAACGGGCATTCGTA
CACCTTGGAGTTCCACTTCGACAAGAACGAGTACTTCTCCAACTCGGTTCTCACAAAGCAGTACGTTTTG
AAGTCCACCGTGGATCCCAACGATCCGTTCGCATTTGAAGGCCCAGAGAT
