>Addgene plasmid #70996 | pFOSGE_COF3H08 | addgene partial sequence | sequence record 131565 | M13-Rev 5'-CAGGAAACAGCTATGACC-3'
ATAATGATTTTATTTTGACTGATAGTGACCTGTTCGTTGCAACAAATTGATAAGCAATGCTTTCTTATAA
TGCCAACTTTGTACAAGAAAGCTGGGTCCTGATTCGGGCAGTCGTTGGGCGACTGCTTCTTGATACCGGC
TGATTTGGGGCCCTTTGGTGGCGGTGCATCGTCGTCGTCGTACTCATCCTCCTCGTTCTCGTCATACTCC
TCTTCGTCCTCATCGTCCTCATCGTCGACGATGTCGCCAGTGTAGTAAAGCACTGCTTTTGGAATAATTC
TGGCGCGCAAGAAGTGACCAATTTCGAAGTCGGTGGCCAGGATCTGCTGGGAGTCGTCGTCGACTTCCTC
CTGGTCGCTCGGGACCTCTGGTGGGCTGAAGAAATTGAAGAAGGAATCCGTCGGAACCTGCTTCACAATG
GTGCGCACTGCACCGCGCTCCTTGTGCTTCTGCTTCTTGCGGATGGTCTTCACAGTAAGGTTCATCTTCT
TCTCCCAGTTAATGGTGCACCCCGTGCACTTGTAGATCTCTGGGCCTTCAAATGCGAACGGATCGTTGGG
ATCCACGGTGGACTTCAAAACGTACTGCTTTGTGAGAACCGAGTTGGAGAAGTACTCGTTCTTGTCGAAG
TGGAACTCCAAGGTGTACGAATGCCCGTTGTCGTACTTGATGGAAA
